Addgene plasmid #39676: KHBD00595
Depositing lab: Bart Deplancke. Depositing organization: Swiss Federal Institute of Technology (EPFL). Publication: Automated protein-DNA interaction screening of Drosophila regulatory elements. Korneel Hens, Jean-Daniel Feuz, Alina Isakova, Antonina Lagovitina, Andreas Massouras, Julien Bryois, Patrick Callaerts, Susan E. Celniker, Bart Deplancke. Nat Methods. 2011 Oct 30;8(12):1065-70. 10.1038/nmeth.1763 PubMed 22037703.
Backbone
  Vector backbone: pDONR221
  Backbone manufacturer: Invitrogen
  Backbone size w/o insert (bp): 2536
  Vector type: Gateway DONR vector
Growth in bacteria
  Bacterial resistance: Kanamycin, 50 μg/mL
  Growth temperature: 37°C
  Growth strain: DH5alpha
  Copy number: High Copy
Gene/Insert
  Gene/Insert name: CG4807 (alt names: FBgn0000011; ab; abrupt)
  Species: D. melanogaster (fly)
  Insert size (bp): 2682
  Entrez Gene: ab (a.k.a. Dmel_CG4807, Ab, B2149, CG4807, Dmel\CG4807, clu, l(2)k02807, ptd)
  Promoter: none
  Cloning method: Gateway Cloning
  Sequencing primers: 5′ M13-F20; 3′ M13R
Terms and licenses: Academic/Nonprofit Terms; Industry Terms: Not Available to Industry
Depositor comments: Please note that the ORFs in this collection were cloned open-ended (without a stop codon).
How to cite: KHBD00595 was a gift from Bart Deplancke (Addgene plasmid # 39676 ; http://n2t.net/addgene:39676 ; RRID:Addgene_39676)
