[The description below was written by a language model from this plasmid's Addgene catalogue record.]
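Description:
KHBD00595 is a Gateway entry clone built in the pDONR221 backbone (Invitrogen), carrying the open reading frame of the Drosophila melanogaster gene abrupt (ab, CG4807) as an insert of about 2.7 kb in a backbone of roughly 2.5 kb. It is a high-copy bacterial plasmid maintained in standard E. coli cloning strains under kanamycin selection. The insert was introduced by Gateway recombination. In a pDONR221-derived clone this normally replaces the donor vector's counter-selectable cassette and leaves the ORF flanked by attL recombination sites, although no feature table is provided to confirm the exact junctions. M13 forward and reverse primer sites in the backbone flank the insert and are the recorded sequencing primers.

The plasmid has no promoter driving the insert, so it is not an expression construct. It serves as a shuttle from which the coding sequence can be moved by LR recombination into any compatible Gateway destination vector, which then supplies the promoter, tags and host-specific elements. The depositor notes that the ORFs in this collection were cloned open-ended, without a stop codon, which allows in-frame C-terminal fusions in the destination vector as well as N-terminal ones. The clone belongs to a collection associated with a study on automated screening of protein–DNA interactions at Drosophila regulatory elements. This suggests it was intended as a source of the abrupt coding sequence for fusion constructs in such assays, though the record does not name the specific destination vectors.
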