>Addgene plasmid #39676 | KHBD00595 | depositor partial sequence | sequence record 50116 | KHBD00595 sequence 2682 bps
ATGACCGAATCCACACAGCTGCAGACGGCGGAGAACAACAACGCGGGCGTGGTCAAAATGGAGCCCCCGC
CGCCGGCGACCTCCTCCGTTTCCGTATCCGCCGCCGCAGCCGCCCACGCCCTCTCCTCCCTCTCTTCGCT
TACAATGGCCGCCACCGGATCCGCCCTCTCGCCGGCCACGCCCCCGCCCTCCCTGAACCTCTCACATCAG
CAGCAGCAGCACCAGCAGCACTACGCCCTCAAGTGGAATGACTTCCAGAGCTCGATCCTCAGCTCCTTCC
GTCACCTGCGGGACGAGGAGGATTTCGTCGACGTGACGCTGGCCTGCGACGAGCGTTCCTTCACCGCCCA
CAAGGTCGTCCTGAGCGCCTGCAGCCCCTACTTCCGCCGGCTGCTCAAGGCCAATCCCTGCGAGCACCCG
ATAGTCATCCTGCGCGACGTGCGCTGCGATGATGTCGAGAATCTGCTGAGCTTTATGTACAATGGTGAGG
TGAATGTGAGCCACGAACAGTTGCCCGACTTTCTGAAGACAGCTCACCTGCTGCAGATTCGCGGTCTGGC
GGATGTGAATGGTGGCTATCCCTATTCCAAGGCCTTGTCCGCCGCCTTGAGTCACAACAGCAGCAATAAC
AACAACAACAACAGTAGCAGCAACAACAGCCTGAGCAACAACAATAACAATAACAACAATAATGCCGAGA
GCAGTAATCATAACAAGATAAGCAGCTATTTATCGCCCAATCAAACGAGCGCCGCGTGCAACAACAGCAG
CAACAGCAATAGCAACAACCCCAGCAGCAGCCACAACAACAGCAGCAGCAACAACATAAGCGGATCCCTG
AACAGCAGCCTGAACTCACCGTTTAGTGCGCCACAGATACCGCCACCAGTGACCGCATCGAGTGCAGCGG
CAGCAGCAGCAGCGGCCGCATCCCTGACCGCCGCAGTAGCCGCAGCAGCGGCAGCAACAGCAGCCAGTGC
CGGCAGCAGCAGCAGCGCCGCCAGCGGACAGACGAGCGGTACGCCCGCCATCCAGGAGCTGAAGGCATCG
TCGGCAGCGTCGCCCGCCAGCAGCAGCAACCACTGGGACATGGGCGAGATGGAGGGCAGCCGGAAGAGCC
ATCTGACGCCGCCGCCACAGAAACGCATCAAGAGCGCCGACTTGTTCCGTGCCCAGCATGGCATCAGTCC
CGAGCGATTGCTGTTGGATCGGGAGTTCCCCGTCGCCGGTCAGCATCCACTCACAAGGAACAGAAGCGGT
CGGGACACATCCAAGGATCGGGAGCGCAACTTGGAGTTGAGGGAATCGCTACTGGGACAGGCTTTGGAGA
ACAGCAACGGCCAGCAGGCCAATCCGAAACACGAACTGGGACAGAGCGCGGGTGAAGATTCGAACAGCAG
TGATACCGAGCCCTCGGATCGCGGCGATGGTCAGCACGATGGAACCCTCGACGGGATTGACAACCAGCGC
TCGCACTCGTTCCCCAATGCATTCCTCGGCCTCCAGGGCATTCCAGGACTTCTGCCAGGACCCTCTGGCA
TCAACAGCGATTTCGTTTCCCGACGCTCCCTGGAAATGCGAGTCCGAGCCACAGATCCGCGTCCCTGCCC
CAAGTGCGGAAAAATCTACCGCTCCGCCCACACGCTACGCACCCATCTGGAGGACAAGCACACCGTGTGC
CCCGGCTATCGATGTGTGCTCTGCGGCACGGTGGCCAAGTCCCGCAACTCTTTGCACTCGCATATGTCGC
GCCAACATCGCGGCATCTCCACCAAGGACCTGCCCGTCCTGCCCATGCCCAGTGCTTTCGATCCAGAGCT
CGCCTCGCGCCTTCTGGCCAAGGCGGGCGTCAAGATCTCACCCGCTGAGCTGAGGGCCAGAGCCTCGCCC
ACCGGCGGAAGTGGCAGCAGCGGCGGAGGCGGCGGAGGTGGTAGCAGCCAGGCCAAGTTGGATTTAAGCA
ACGCTAGCGGTGGACCCATGGACGATGCCGAGGACTCGGACGACGATCCCGAGGACCTGACCACGGGCAA
CGGATTGTATGGAATGGGCGGAAGCAGCAGCGACCTGAGCCGTTACCACGAGAGCCTGTTGAGCAACTTC
GGTCACGCCAGGATGCGAAATGAGGCGGCTGCCGTGGCGGCCACTGCAGCTGCTCTTGGTCAACCCAAGG
ACTTGGGCGTTCAGCTGCCAAACAGCAACGCGCCTGGGCAATCCCTGCTGGACACCTATCTGCAGTTCAT
CACGGAGAATACATTCGGCATGGGCATGTCCCAGGAGCAGGCCGCTGCAGCAGCACTGCGCGCCAAGATG
GCCCAGCTTAACGCGATGGGACACAGTCTGGACAACCTGCCGCCGGGCCTTCTTCCCGGACAATTCGACC
TGAGCAAGCTGGCCGCCGGAAATCCCGCCTTTGGACAGAGCGGACCCGGACTAACCATTGAGCCGATAAT
GCGACACGAACAGGCAGCGGGAAACCTCTCGCCGAACCGACCACTGGCTCTCAACTCGGGCGGCAGGATG
ATGGGTCACGATGAAATGGCGGAAAATGATGGCGACATGCGGCGGGAAGGTTCGGAACCCATGGATCTGG
GCCTGGACAACAACCAGTCGGGCAGCAACCATGAGGTGGCCGACTCCGATGCCGAGGAGAACTACTCGGA
GGATGAGGGAGTGCACAACACA
