>Addgene plasmid #39676 | KHBD00595 | addgene partial sequence | sequence record 51921 | M13Rev
AATAATGATTTTATTTTGACTGATAGTGACCTGTTCGTTGCAACAAATTGATAAGCAATGCTTTCTTATA
ATGCCAACTTTGTACAAGAAAGTTGGCAATGTGTTGTGCACTCCCTCATCCTCCGAGTAGTTCTCCTCGG
CATCGGAGTCGGCCACCTCATGGTTGCTGCCCGACTGGTTGTTGTCCAGGCCCAGATCCATGGGTTCCGA
ACCTTCCCGCCGCATGTCGCCATCATTTTCCGCCATTTCATCGTGACCCATCATCCTGCCGCCCGAGTTG
AGAGCCAGTGGTCGGTTCGGCGAGAGGTTTCCCGCTGCCTGTTCGTGTCGCATTATCGGCTCAATGGTTA
GTCCGGGTCCGCTCTGTCCAAAGGCGGGATTTCCGGCGGCCAGCTTGCTCAGGTCGAATTGTCCGGGAAG
AAGGCCCGGCGGCAGGTTGTCCAGACTGTGTCCCATCGCGTTAAGCTGGGCCATCTTGGCGCGCAGTGCT
GCTGCAGCGGCCTGCTCCTGGGACATGCCCATGCCGAATGTATTCTCCGTGATGAACTGCAGATAGGTGT
CCAGCAGGGATTGCCCAGGCGCGTTGCTGTTTGGCAGCTGAACGCCCAAGTCCTTGGGTTGACCAAGAGC
AGCTGCAGTGGCCGCCACGGCAGCCGCCTCATTTCGCATCCTGGCGTGACCGAAGTTGCTCAACAGGCTC
TCGTGGTAACGGCTCAGGTCGCTGCTGCTTCCGCCCATTCCATACAATCCGTTGCCCGTG
